Addgene plasmid #245354: pCMV-CAPS1(859-1059)-HA
Purpose: Mammalian expression of C-terminal HA-tagged rat CAPS1 859-1059aa fragment
Depositing lab: Thomas Martin. Depositing organization: University of Wisconsin, Madison.
Backbone
  Vector backbone: pCMV-HA
  Backbone size w/o insert (bp): 4058
  Vector type: Mammalian Expression
  Selectable markers: Neomycin (select with G418)
Growth in bacteria
  Bacterial resistance: Kanamycin, 50 μg/mL
  Growth temperature: 37°C
  Growth strain: DH5alpha
  Copy number: High Copy
Gene/Insert
  Gene/Insert name: Cadps (alt name: Caps1)
  Species: R. norvegicus (rat)
  Insert size (bp): 665
  Entrez Gene: Cadps (a.k.a. Caps, Caps1, Caps2)
  Promoter: CMV
  Tag / fusion protein: HA (C terminal on insert)
  Cloning method: Restriction Enzyme; 5′ cloning site XhoI (not destroyed); 3′ cloning site BamHI (not destroyed)
Terms and licenses: Academic/Nonprofit Terms; Industry Terms: Not Available to Industry
How to cite: pCMV-CAPS1(859-1059)-HA was a gift from Thomas Martin (Addgene plasmid # 245354 ; http://n2t.net/addgene:245354 ; RRID:Addgene_245354)
