[The description below was written by a language model from this plasmid's Addgene catalogue record and pLannotate feature annotations shown in this document.]
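Description:
pCMV-CAPS1(859-1059)-HA is a mammalian expression plasmid built on the pCMV-HA backbone that produces a fragment of rat CAPS1 (gene Cadps), spanning residues 859 to 1059, with an HA epitope tag at its C terminus. The fragment was inserted between XhoI and BamHI sites, both retained. Transcription is driven by the human cytomegalovirus immediate-early enhancer and promoter. The annotated Cadps coding segment is followed by a short match to the HA tag (annotated as a fragment of a 3xHA feature, which fits a single HA copy) and then the SV40 polyadenylation signal. The small "large T antigen" fragment annotated just upstream of that signal is most likely part of the SV40-derived terminator region, not an expressed element.

The plasmid is propagated in E. coli through a high-copy ColE1/pUC-type origin. It also carries an f1 phage origin, which allows single-stranded DNA production. A single NeoR/KanR (Tn5 aminoglycoside phosphotransferase) gene serves both hosts. The bacterial bla promoter drives it for kanamycin selection. The SV40 enhancer/early promoter, with an HSV TK polyadenylation signal, drives it in mammalian cells for G418 selection of stable transfectants. The short ble and bGH poly(A) fragments appear to be backbone remnants or partial annotation matches with no evident function.

CAPS1 is a calcium-binding, PtdIns(4,5)P2-binding protein involved in Ca2+-dependent exocytosis of dense-core vesicles. A tagged truncation like this one suits domain-level studies in transfected cells, with the HA tag allowing detection or immunoprecipitation. The record does not name the domain this fragment covers or the specific experiments intended.
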