Features (pLannotate 1.2.2; 15 found; start..end, strand, type, name):
     61..364     +  enhancer       CMV enhancer: human cytomegalovirus immediate early enhancer
    365..568     +  promoter       CMV promoter: human cytomegalovirus (CMV) immediate early promoter
    591..618     +  misc_feature   MCS (fragment): multiple cloning site
    640..1242    +  CDS            Cadps (fragment): CAPS1_RAT - Also known as Caps, Caps1. Experimental evidence at protein level: Swiss-Prot protein existence level 1. Calcium-binding protein involved in exocytosis of vesicles filled with neurotransmitters and neuropeptides. Probably acts upstream of fusion in the biogenesis or maintenance of mature secretory vesicles. Regulates catecholamine loading of DCVs. May specifically mediate the Ca(2+)-dependent exocytosis of large dense-core vesicles (DCVs) and other dense-core vesicles by acting as a PtdIns(4,5)P2- binding protein that acts at prefusion step following ATP-dependent priming and parti
   1297..1325    +  CDS            3xHA (fragment): three tandem HA epitope tags
   1343..1426    +  CDS            large T antigen (fragment): large T antigen from SV40 (simian virus 40)
   1449..1570    +  polyA_signal   SV40 poly(A) signal: SV40 polyadenylation signal
   1604..2032    -  rep_origin     f1 ori (sequence partly withheld): f1 bacteriophage origin of replication; arrow indicates direction of (+) strand synthesis
   2059..2163    +  promoter       AmpR promoter: bla
   2165..2522    +  promoter       SV40 promoter: SV40 enhancer and early promoter
   2557..3351    +  CDS            NeoR/KanR: aminoglycoside phosphotransferase from Tn5; aph(3')-II (or nptII); confers resistance to neomycin, kanamycin, and G418 (Geneticin®)
   3372..3524    +  CDS            ble (fragment): BLE_KLEPN - Experimental evidence at protein level: Swiss-Prot protein existence level 1. Binding protein with a strong affinity to the bleomycin family of antibiotics. Binds to CL990; an antimitotic-antibiotic compound. From Klebsiella pneumoniae.
   3583..3630    +  polyA_signal   HSV TK poly(A) signal: herpes simplex virus thymidine kinase polyadenylation signal (Cole and Stacy, 1985)
   3721..3737    -  polyA_signal   bGH poly(A) signal (fragment): bovine growth hormone polyadenylation signal
   3959..4547    +  rep_origin     ori: high-copy-number ColE1/pMB1/pBR322/pUC origin of replication
>Addgene plasmid #245354 | pCMV-CAPS1(859-1059)-HA | addgene full sequence | sequence record 490470 | Addgene NGS Result
TAGTTATTAATAGTAATCAATTACGGGGTCATTAGTTCATAGCCCATATATGGAGTTCCGCGTTACATAA
CTTACGGTAAATGGCCCGCCTGGCTGACCGCCCAACGACCCCCGCCCATTGACGTCAATAATGACGTATG
TTCCCATAGTAACGCCAATAGGGACTTTCCATTGACGTCAATGGGTGGAGTATTTACGGTAAACTGCCCA
CTTGGCAGTACATCAAGTGTATCATATGCCAAGTACGCCCCCTATTGACGTCAATGACGGTAAATGGCCC
GCCTGGCATTATGCCCAGTACATGACCTTATGGGACTTTCCTACTTGGCAGTACATCTACGTATTAGTCA
TCGCTATTACCATGGTGATGCGGTTTTGGCAGTACATCAATGGGCGTGGATAGCGGTTTGACTCACGGGG
ATTTCCAAGTCTCCACCCCATTGACGTCAATGGGAGTTTGTTTTGGCACCAAAATCAACGGGACTTTCCA
AAATGTCGTAACAACTCCGCCCCATTGACGCAAATGGGCGGTAGGCGTGTACGGTGGGAGGTCTATATAA
GCAGAGCTGGTTTAGTGAACCGTCAGATCCGCTAGCGCTACCGGACTCAGATCTCGAGGTCGACGGTATC
GCCACCATGGAAAATGTAGGCCGCTTAATCACTCCCGCCAAAAAGCTCGAAGACACAATCCGTCTTGCTG
AACTAGTCATTGAAGTGCTGCAACAAAACGAAGAGCACCACGCCGAGGCCTTTGCGTGGTGGTCAGACTT
AATGGTGGAGCACGCGGAGACGTTCCTGTCACTCTTTGCAGTGGACATGGATGCAGCATTAGAGGTGCAA
CCCCCAGACACGTGGGACAGTTTCCCACTCTTCCAGCTGCTGAATGACTTTCTCCGTACAGACTATAACT
TGTGCAATGGAAAGTTTCACAAACACCTGCAGGATCTGTTCGCCCCACTCGTTGTTAGATACGTGGATCT
GATGGAGTCCTCAATTGCACAATCTATCCACAGGGGCTTTGAGCGGGAGTCATGGGAACCAGTCAATAAC
GGATCGGGTACATCAGAAGATTTGTTCTGGAAACTTGATGCCCTTCAGACTTTCATCCGTGACCTACACT
GGCCTGAGGAAGAGTTTGGAAAGCACTTAGAGCAGCGGCTAAAACTAATGGCAAGCGACATGATTGAGTC
CTGCGTCAAGAGAACCAGGATTGCATTTGAAGTTAAGCTGCAAAAAACCAGTGGTGGAGGAGGTTCTGGC
CACCACACTGGACTAGTGGATCCACCGGTCGCCACCTACCCATACGATGTTCCAGATTACGCTTAAAGCG
GCCGCGACTCTAGATCATAATCAGCCATACCACATTTGTAGAGGTTTTACTTGCTTTAAAAAACCTCCCA
CACCTCCCCCTGAACCTGAAACATAAAATGAATGCAATTGTTGTTGTTAACTTGTTTATTGCAGCTTATA
ATGGTTACAAATAAAGCAATAGCATCACAAATTTCACAAATAAAGCATTTTTTTCACTGCATTCTAGTTG
TGGTTTGTCCAAACTCATCAATGTATCTTAAGGCGTAAATTGTAAGCGTTAATATTTTGTTAAAATTCGC
GTTAAATTTTTGTTAAATCAGCTCATTTTTTAACCAATAGGCCGAAATCGGCAAAATCCCTTATAAATCA
AAAGAATAGACCGAGATAGGGT
[37 nt withheld, positions 1703-1739]
AAAGAACGTGGACTCCAACGTCAAAGG
[49 nt withheld, positions 1767-1815]
T
[91 nt withheld, positions 1817-1907]
G
[124 nt withheld, positions 1909-2032]
CAGGTGGCACTTTTCGGGGAAATGTGCGCGGAACCCCTATTTGTTTATTTTTCTAAATACATTCAAATAT
GTATCCGCTCATGAGACAATAACCCTGATAAATGCTTCAATAATATTGAAAAAGGAAGAGTCCTGAGGCG
GAAAGAACCAGCTGTGGAATGTGTGTCAGTTAGGGTGTGGAAAGTCCCCAGGCTCCCCAGCAGGCAGAAG
TATGCAAAGCATGCATCTCAATTAGTCAGCAACCAGGTGTGGAAAGTCCCCAGGCTCCCCAGCAGGCAGA
AGTATGCAAAGCATGCATCTCAATTAGTCAGCAACCATAGTCCCGCCCCTAACTCCGCCCATCCCGCCCC
TAACTCCGCCCAGTTCCGCCCATTCTCCGCCCCATGGCTGACTAATTTTTTTTATTTATGCAGAGGCCGA
GGCCGCCTCGGCCTCTGAGCTATTCCAGAAGTAGTGAGGAGGCTTTTTTGGAGGCCTAGGCTTTTGCAAA
GATCGATCAAGAGACAGGATGAGGATCGTTTCGCATGATTGAACAAGATGGATTGCACGCAGGTTCTCCG
GCCGCTTGGGTGGAGAGGCTATTCGGCTATGACTGGGCACAACAGACAATCGGCTGCTCTGATGCCGCCG
TGTTCCGGCTGTCAGCGCAGGGGCGCCCGGTTCTTTTTGTCAAGACCGACCTGTCCGGTGCCCTGAATGA
ACTGCAAGACGAGGCAGCGCGGCTATCGTGGCTGGCCACGACGGGCGTTCCTTGCGCAGCTGTGCTCGAC
GTTGTCACTGAAGCGGGAAGGGACTGGCTGCTATTGGGCGAAGTGCCGGGGCAGGATCTCCTGTCATCTC
ACCTTGCTCCTGCCGAGAAAGTATCCATCATGGCTGATGCAATGCGGCGGCTGCATACGCTTGATCCGGC
TACCTGCCCATTCGACCACCAAGCGAAACATCGCATCGAGCGAGCACGTACTCGGATGGAAGCCGGTCTT
GTCGATCAGGATGATCTGGACGAAGAGCATCAGGGGCTCGCGCCAGCCGAACTGTTCGCCAGGCTCAAGG
CGAGCATGCCCGACGGCGAGGATCTCGTCGTGACCCATGGCGATGCCTGCTTGCCGAATATCATGGTGGA
AAATGGCCGCTTTTCTGGATTCATCGACTGTGGCCGGCTGGGTGTGGCGGACCGCTATCAGGACATAGCG
TTGGCTACCCGTGATATTGCTGAAGAGCTTGGCGGCGAATGGGCTGACCGCTTCCTCGTGCTTTACGGTA
TCGCCGCTCCCGATTCGCAGCGCATCGCCTTCTATCGCCTTCTTGACGAGTTCTTCTGAGCGGGACTCTG
GGGTTCGAAATGACCGACCAAGCGACGCCCAACCTGCCATCACGAGATTTCGATTCCACCGCCGCCTTCT
ATGAAAGGTTGGGCTTCGGAATCGTTTTCCGGGACGCCGGCTGGATGATCCTCCAGCGCGGGGATCTCAT
GCTGGAGTTCTTCGCCCACCCTAGGGGGAGGCTAACTGAAACACGGAAGGAGACAATACCGGAAGGAACC
CGCGCTATGACGGCAATAAAAAGACAGAATAAAACGCACGGTGTTGGGTCGTTTGTTCATAAACGCGGGG
TTCGGTCCCAGGGCTGGCACTCTGTCGATACCCCACCGAGACCCCATTGGGGCCAATACGCCCGCGTTTC
TTCCTTTTCCCCACCCCACCCCCCAAGTTCGGGTGAAGGCCCAGGGCTCGCAGCCAACGTCGGGGCGGCA
GGCCCTGCCATAGCCTCAGGTTACTCATATATACTTTAGATTGATTTAAAACTTCATTTTTAATTTAAAA
GGATCTAGGTGAAGATCCTTTTTGATAATCTCATGACCAAAATCCCTTAACGTGAGTTTTCGTTCCACTG
AGCGTCAGACCCCGTAGAAAAGATCAAAGGATCTTCTTGAGATCCTTTTTTTCTGCGCGTAATCTGCTGC
TTGCAAACAAAAAAACCACCGCTACCAGCGGTGGTTTGTTTGCCGGATCAAGAGCTACCAACTCTTTTTC
CGAAGGTAACTGGCTTCAGCAGAGCGCAGATACCAAATACTGTTCTTCTAGTGTAGCCGTAGTTAGGCCA
CCACTTCAAGAACTCTGTAGCACCGCCTACATACCTCGCTCTGCTAATCCTGTTACCAGTGGCTGCTGCC
AGTGGCGATAAGTCGTGTCTTACCGGGTTGGACTCAAGACGATAGTTACCGGATAAGGCGCAGCGGTCGG
GCTGAACGGGGGGTTCGTGCACACAGCCCAGCTTGGAGCGAACGACCTACACCGAACTGAGATACCTACA
GCGTGAGCTATGAGAAAGCGCCACGCTTCCCGAAGGGAGAAAGGCGGACAGGTATCCGGTAAGCGGCAGG
GTCGGAACAGGAGAGCGCACGAGGGAGCTTCCAGGGGGAAACGCCTGGTATCTTTATAGTCCTGTCGGGT
TTCGCCACCTCTGACTTGAGCGTCGATTTTTGTGATGCTCGTCAGGGGGGCGGAGCCTATGGAAAAACGC
CAGCAACGCGGCCTTTTTACGGTTCCTGGCCTTTTGCTGGCCTTTTGCTCACATGTTCTTTCCTGCGTTA
TCCCCTGATTCTGTGGATAACCGTATTACCGCCATGCAT
